Addgene plasmid #60212: pJA54
Purpose: cleavage near e1350 locus in sqt-1
Depositing lab: Andrew Fire. Depositing organization: Stanford University. Publication: Efficient Marker-Free Recovery of Custom Genetic Modifications with CRISPR/Cas9 in Caenorhabditis elegans. Arribere JA, Bell RT, Fu BX, Artiles KL, Hartman PS, Fire AZ. Genetics. 2014 Aug 26. pii: genetics.114.169730. 10.1534/genetics.114.169730 PubMed 25161212.
Backbone
  Vector backbone: pRB1017
  Vector type: CRISPR
Growth in bacteria
  Bacterial resistance: Kanamycin, 50 μg/mL
  Growth temperature: 37°C
  Growth strain: Top10
  Copy number: High Copy
Gene/Insert
  Gene/Insert name: sqt-1(e1350) gRNA1
  Species: C. elegans (nematode)
  Insert size (bp): 19
  Promoter: U6
  Cloning method: Restriction Enzyme; 5′ cloning site BsaI (destroyed during cloning); 3′ cloning site BsaI (destroyed during cloning)
  Sequencing primers: 5′ M13 For; 3′ M13 Rev
Terms and licenses: Academic/Nonprofit Terms; Industry Terms: Not Available to Industry
How to cite: pJA54 was a gift from Andrew Fire (Addgene plasmid # 60212 ; http://n2t.net/addgene:60212 ; RRID:Addgene_60212)
