[The description below was written by a language model from this plasmid's Addgene catalogue record and pLannotate feature annotations shown in this document.]
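Description:
pJA54 is a small (about 2.5 kb) CRISPR guide RNA expression plasmid for Caenorhabditis elegans, built on the pRB1017 backbone. It is maintained in E. coli as a high-copy plasmid through a ColE1/pUC-type origin of replication and is selected with kanamycin. Resistance comes from an aph(3')-Ia aminoglycoside phosphotransferase gene annotated as being driven by the cat promoter. Short bacterial and phage terminators (tonB, T7Te and a T3Te fragment) flank the resistance and replication modules, insulating them from the insert region. Only a residual fragment of lacZα remains.

The payload is a single guide RNA cassette. A C. elegans U6 snRNA promoter (from the R07E5.16 gene), which is an RNA polymerase III promoter, sits upstream of a 19-nucleotide targeting sequence, and this is followed directly by the Streptococcus pyogenes Cas9 guide RNA scaffold. The spacer was inserted between two BsaI sites that were destroyed during cloning, consistent with the usual annealed-oligonucleotide approach for loading guides into this type of backbone. The feature table does not annotate the spacer itself, but the gap between the promoter and the scaffold matches its expected position.

The guide directs Cas9 cleavage near the site of the e1350 allele in the sqt-1 gene. The plasmid encodes no Cas9, so the nuclease must be supplied separately. The associated publication concerns marker-free recovery of custom CRISPR/Cas9 modifications in C. elegans, and the record gives the plasmid's purpose simply as cleavage near this locus.
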