Features (pLannotate 1.2.2; 9 found; start..end, strand, type, name):
      5..22      -  CDS            lacZα (fragment): LacZα fragment of β-galactosidase; lacZ fragment
    197..546     +  promoter       CeU6 promoter: promoter for the C. elegans R07E5.16 U6 snRNA gene (Dickinson et al., 2013)
    567..642     +  misc_RNA       gRNA scaffold: guide RNA scaffold for the Streptococcus pyogenes CRISPR/Cas9 system
    849..880     +  terminator     tonB terminator: bidirectional E. coli tonB-P14 transcription terminator
    881..983     +  promoter       cat promoter: promoter of the E. coli cat gene encoding chloramphenicol acetyltransferase
    984..1799    +  CDS            KanR: aminoglycoside phosphotransferase; aph(3')-Ia; confers resistance to kanamycin in bacteria or G418 (Geneticin®) in eukaryotes
   1823..1850    +  terminator     T7Te terminator: phage T7 early transcription terminator
   1862..2449    -  rep_origin     ori: high-copy-number ColE1/pMB1/pBR322/pUC origin of replication
   2471..6       -  terminator     T3Te terminator (fragment) (across the origin): phage T3 early transcription terminator
>Addgene plasmid #60212 | pJA54 | depositor full sequence | sequence record 96310 | pJA54 sequence 2484 bps
CCCGTGTAAAACGACGGCCAGTTTATCTAGTCAGCTTGATTCTAGCTGATCGTGGACCGGAAGGTGAGCC
AGTGAGTTGATTGCAGTCCAGTTACGCTGGAGTCTGAGGCTCGTCCTGAATGATATGCGACCGCCGGAGG
GTTGCGTTTGAGACGGGCGACAGATCCAGTCGCGCTGCTCTCGTCGATCCAAGCTTCAAAAAAAACTAGC
AATAAAGGAATAAAAAACTGTACACCTTAAAGGCGCACACTCTGTTTTGCAAATTTTATTTTTAGTTGTG
AATTTTCTGCTGAGACTTGAAAATAGCAACTTTAGTACTACTATAATTTGTCAACCTTTTCAAAAAAAGC
ATGCAATTTTTGAGAAACTCTTATAAAAGCTATTATTAAAAAAACACCTTTTTTCCAAAATTATTCCACA
AAAAATATGTTATGAAATGCCTACACCCTCTCACACACACTCTTTATACTACTCTGTCAAACTCACGAGA
TGTCTGCCGCCTCTTGTGTTGCCCCTATATAAACACCTCCTATTGCGAGATGTCTTGTGTGGAGTTGGGG
TAGCGTGTTTTAGAGCTAGAAATAGCAAGTTAAAATAAGGCTAGTCCGTTATCAACTTGAAAAAGTGGCA
CCGAGTCGGTGCTTTTTGTGAAATTTGCTAGCGGTGCGAGCGGATCGAGCAGTGTCGATCACTACTGGAC
CGCGAGCTGTGCTGCGACCCGTGATCTTACGGCATTATACGTATGATCGGTCCACGATCAGCTAGATTAT
CTAGTCAGCTTGATGTCATAGCTGTTTCCTGAGGCTCAATACTGACCATTTAAATCATACCTGACCTCCA
TAGCAGAAAGTCAAAAGCCTCCGACCGGAGGCTTTTGACTTGATCGGCACGTAAGAGGTTCCAACTTTCA
CCATAATGAAATAAGATCACTACCGGGCGTATTTTTTGAGTTATCGAGATTTTCAGGAGCTAAGGAAGCT
AAAATGAGCCATATTCAACGGGAAACGTCTTGCTTGAAGCCGCGATTAAATTCCAACATGGATGCTGATT
TATATGGGTATAAATGGGCTCGCGATAATGTCGGGCAATCAGGTGCGACAATCTATCGATTGTATGGGAA
GCCCGATGCGCCAGAGTTGTTTCTGAAACATGGCAAAGGTAGCGTTGCCAATGATGTTACAGATGAGATG
GTCAGGCTAAACTGGCTGACGGAATTTATGCCTCTTCCGACCATCAAGCATTTTATCCGTACTCCTGATG
ATGCATGGTTACTCACCACTGCGATCCCAGGGAAAACAGCATTCCAGGTATTAGAAGAATATCCTGATTC
AGGTGAAAATATTGTTGATGCGCTGGCAGTGTTCCTGCGCCGGTTGCATTCGATTCCTGTTTGTAATTGT
CCTTTTAACGGCGATCGCGTATTTCGTCTCGCTCAGGCGCAATCACGAATGAATAACGGTTTGGTTGGTG
CGAGTGATTTTGATGACGAGCGTAATGGCTGGCCTGTTGAACAAGTCTGGAAAGAAATGCATAAACTCTT
GCCATTCTCACCGGATTCAGTCGTCACTCATGGTGATTTCTCACTTGATAACCTTATTTTTGACGAGGGG
AAATTAATAGGTTGTATTGATGTTGGACGAGTCGGAATCGCAGACCGATACCAGGATCTTGCCATCCTAT
GGAACTGCCTCGGTGAGTTTTCTCCTTCATTACAGAAACGGCTTTTTCAAAAATATGGTATTGATAATCC
TGATATGAATAAATTGCAGTTTCACTTGATGCTCGATGAGTTTTTCTAATGAGGACCTAAATGTAATCAC
CTGGCTCACCTTCGGGTGGGCCTTTCTGCGTTGCTGGCGTTTTTCCATAGGCTCCGCCCCCCTGACGAGC
ATCACAAAAATCGATGCTCAAGTCAGAGGTGGCGAAACCCGACAGGACTATAAAGATACCAGGCGTTTCC
CCCTGGAAGCTCCCTCGTGCGCTCTCCTGTTCCGACCCTGCCGCTTACCGGATACCTGTCCGCCTTTCTC
CCTTCGGGAAGCGTGGCGCTTTCTCATAGCTCACGCTGTAGGTATCTCAGTTCGGTGTAGGTCGTTCGCT
CCAAGCTGGGCTGTGTGCACGAACCCCCCGTTCAGCCCGACCGCTGCGCCTTATCCGGTAACTATCGTCT
TGAGTCCAACCCGGTAAGACACGACTTATCGCCACTGGCAGCAGCCACTGGTAACAGGATTAGCAGAGCG
AGGTATGTAGGCGGTGCTACAGAGTTCTTGAAGTGGTGGCCTAACTACGGCTACACTAGAAGAACAGTAT
TTGGTATCTGCGCTCTGCTGAAGCCAGTTACCTCGGAAAAAGAGTTGGTAGCTCTTGATCCGGCAAACAA
ACCACCGCTGGTAGCGGTGGTTTTTTTGTTTGCAAGCAGCAGATTACGCGCAGAAAAAAAGGATCTCAAG
AAGATCCTTTGATTTTCTACCGAAGAAAGGCCCA
