>Addgene plasmid #60212 | pJA54 | addgene partial sequence | sequence record 97648 | Kan-R 5'-ATCGCGAGCCCATTTATACC-3'
CATCCATGTTGGAATTTAATCGCGGCTTCAAGCAAGACGTTTCCCGTTGAATATGGCTCATTTTAGCTTC
CTTAGCTCCTGAAAATCTCGATAACTCAAAAAATACGCCCGGTAGTGATCTTATTTCATTATGGTGAAAG
TTGGAACCTCTTACGTGCCGATCAAGTCAAAAGCCTCCGGTCGGAGGCTTTTGACTTTCTGCTATGGAGG
TCAGGTATGATTTAAATGGTCAGTATTGAGCCTCAGGAAACAGCTATGACATCAAGCTGACTAGATAATC
TAGCTGATCGTGGACCGATCATACGTATAATGCCGTAAGATCACGGGTCGCAGCACAGCTCGCGGTCCAG
TAGTGATCGACACTGCTCGATCCGCTCGCACCGCTAGCAAATTTCACAAAAAGCACCGACTCGGTGCCAC
TTTTTCAAGTTGATAACGGACTAGCCTTATTTTAACTTGCTATTTCTAGCTCTAAAACACGCTACCCCAA
CTCCACACAAGACATCTCGCAATAGGAGGTGTTTATATAGGGGCAACACAAGAGGCGGCAGACATCTCGT
GAGTTTGACAGAGTAGTATAAAGAGTGTGTGTGAGAGGGTGTAGGCATTTCATAACATATTTTTTGTGGA
ATAATTTTGGAAAAAAGGTGTTTTTTTAATAATAGCTTTTATAAGAGTTTCTCAAAAATTGCATGCTTTT
TTTGAAAAGGTTGACAAATTATAGTAGTACTAAAGTTGCTATTTTCAAGTCTCAGCAGAAAATTCACAAC
TAAAAATAAAATTTGCAAAACAGAGTGTGCGCCTTTAAGGTGTACAGTTTTTTATTCCTTTATTGCTAGT
TTTTTT
