>Addgene plasmid #60212 | pJA54 | addgene partial sequence | sequence record 97649 | pBR322ori-3 5'-tttgtttgcaagcagcagat-3'
GGATCTCAAGAAGATCCTTTGATTTTCTACCGAAGAAAGGCCCACCCGTGTAAAACGACGGCCAGTTTAT
CTAGTCAGCTTGATTCTAGCTGATCGTGGACCGGAAGGTGAGCCAGTGAGTTGATTGCAGTCCAGTTACG
CTGGAGTCTGAGGCTCGTCCTGAATGATATGCGACCGCCGGAGGGTTGCGTTTGAGACGGGCGACAGATC
CAGTCGCGCTGCTCTCGTCGATCCAAGCTTCAAAAAAAACTAGCAATAAAGGAATAAAAAACTGTACACC
TTAAAGGCGCACACTCTGTTTTGCAAATTTTATTTTTAGTTGTGAATTTTCTGCTGAGACTTGAAAATAG
CAACTTTAGTACTACTATAATTTGTCAACCTTTTCAAAAAAAGCATGCAATTTTTGAGAAACTCTTATAA
AAGCTATTATTAAAAAAACACCTTTTTTCCAAAATTATTCCACAAAAAATATGTTATGAAATGCCTACAC
CCTCTCACACACACTCTTTATACTACTCTGTCAAACTCACGAGATGTCTGCCGCCTCTTGTGTTGCCCCT
ATATAAACACCTCCTATTGCGAGATGTCTTGTGTGGAGTTGGGGTAGCGTGTTTTAGAGCTAGAAATAGC
AAGTTAAAATAAGGCTAGTCCGTTATCAACTTGAAAAAGTGGCACCGAGTCGGTGCTTTTTGTGAAATTT
GCTAGCGGTGCGAGCGGATCGAGCAGTGTCGATCACTACTGGACCGCGAGCTGTGCTGCGACCCGTGATC
TTACGGCATTATACGTATGATCGGTCCACGATCAGCTAGATTATCTAGTCAGCTTGATGTCATAGCTGTT
TCCTGAGGCTCAATACTGACCATTTAAATCATACCTGACCTCCATAGCAGAAAGTCAAAAGCCTCCGACC
GGAGGCTTTTGACTTGATCGGCACGTAAGAGGTTCCAACTTTCACCATAATGAAATAAGATCACTACCGG
GCGTATTTT
